>Addgene plasmid #18539 | T4 Lysozyme R119E | addgene partial sequence | sequence record 24325 | 3primeUP
CTANGAAAAAAGCCCGCTCATTAGGCGGGCTCAGATCTGCTCATGNTTTGACAGCTTATCATCGATAAGC
TTCGGCAATAAATTCTTGATATGTTTTCATATGTTTCCTTTAAATATTTTAATTAGTAATTGTCTATTCA
AGTAATTGTGAATATACTATCACAATTCCAAGAGAAAGTAAACAGCTTTATAGATTTTTATACGCGTCCC
AAGTGCCAGTTCTAAACGTTGTAATGACTCGTTTTGCGCGATTAGGTGTTTGATTATACCATCTACTTTT
AGCTAAGTTAACTGCTGCTTCATCCCAGCGTTTTTGTTGAAGCATTTCTAAAGAGTTAGTAAATCCTGCC
ACACCGGTTTCTCCCATTTGGAAAACCATATTAATCAATGCACAGCGACGAACCGCATCAAGAGAATCAT
AAACCGGTTTTAATTTAGCATTTCTCAGAATTCCGCGAACAGCAGCATCAACATCCTGATTAAAGAGTTT
TTCAGCCTCATCTTTTGTAATTACACCATTGCAATTACGCCCAATAGCTTTATCTAATTCAGATTTAGCA
GCATTAAGTGATGGACTTTTTGTAAGCAAATGACCGATGCCAATAGTGTAATAGCCTTCTGTGTCTTTAT
AGATTTTAAGTCTAAGACCTTCATCTATACGTAACATTTCAAATATATTCATAATACCTCCTAAGCATCG
ATGGATCCTGTTTCCTGTGTGAATTGTTATCCGCTCACAATTCCACACATTATACGAGCCGATGATTAAT
GTCACAGGGGATGGGGAGTAGCTGACCTGTTCCNGGTGAATGTATCGCTCCATTCCCCATANCGAGCGAG
ATATGCACNG
