[The description below was written by a language model from this plasmid's Addgene catalogue record.]
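Description:
T4 Lysozyme R119E is a bacterial expression plasmid built on the pHS1403 backbone (about 5 kb without insert) that carries the bacteriophage T4 lysozyme gene (gene e) with a single point mutation replacing arginine 119 with glutamate. It is maintained in E. coli as a high-copy plasmid under ampicillin selection. The record does not name the origin of replication, and no feature table is provided, so the detailed layout of the backbone cannot be described from the available information.

The insert is roughly 600 bp and was placed between BamHI and HindIII sites, both of which remain intact, so the lysozyme cassette can be excised or swapped as a unit. According to the depositor's notes, the BamHI site is 27 bp from the start codon and the HindIII site is 115 bp from the stop codon, meaning the fragment includes short flanking untranslated stretches around the coding region. The promoter driving expression is not stated in the record, nor are any fusion tags or reporters, so the protein appears to be expressed in untagged form as far as the entry indicates.

The R119E change swaps a positively charged side chain for a negatively charged one. The record does not state a specific purpose, but a single-site charge-reversal variant of this well-characterised model enzyme is suited to recombinant production in bacteria for comparison with the wild-type protein, for example in studies of how individual substitutions affect protein stability, structure or activity.
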