Addgene plasmid #18539: T4 Lysozyme R119E
Depositing lab: Brian Matthews. Depositing organization: University of Oregon.
Backbone
  Vector backbone: pHS1403
  Backbone size w/o insert (bp): 5000
  Vector type: Bacterial Expression
Growth in bacteria
  Bacterial resistance: Ampicillin, 100 μg/mL
  Growth temperature: 37°C
  Growth strain: DH5alpha
  Copy number: High Copy
Gene/Insert
  Gene/Insert name: T4 Lysozyme (alt name: 1119E)
  Species: Bacteriophage T4
  Insert size (bp): 600
  Mutation: R119E
  GenBank ID: NP_049736
  Entrez Gene: e (a.k.a. T4p123)
  Cloning method: Restriction Enzyme; 5′ cloning site BamHI (not destroyed); 3′ cloning site HindIII (not destroyed)
  Sequencing primers: 5′ na; 3′ GGCGTATCACGAGGCCC
Terms and licenses: Academic/Nonprofit Terms; Industry Terms: Not Available to Industry
Depositor comments: The BamHI site is 27 bp from the ATG and the HindIII site is 115 bp from the stop.
How to cite: T4 Lysozyme R119E was a gift from Brian Matthews (Addgene plasmid # 18539 ; http://n2t.net/addgene:18539 ; RRID:Addgene_18539)
